Addgene plasmid #83537: PHBA03
Purpose: Constitutive TEF1 promoter mediated expression of the UBiC, ARO4*, and TKL1 genes
Depositing lab: Claudia Vickers. Depositing organization: University of Queensland. Publication: The Saccharomyces cerevisiae pheromone-response is a metabolically active stationary phase for bio-production. Williams TC, Peng B, Vickers CE, Nielsen LK. Metab Eng Commun. 2016 May 11;3:142-152. doi: 10.1016/j.meteno.2016.05.001. eCollection 2016 Dec. PubMed 29468120.
Backbone
  Vector backbone: pRS406
  Vector type: Yeast Expression
  Selectable markers: URA3
Growth in bacteria
  Bacterial resistance: Ampicillin, 100 μg/mL
  Growth temperature: 37°C
  Growth strain: DH5alpha
  Copy number: High Copy
Gene/Insert
  Gene/Insert name: pTEF1-UBiC-CYC1t-pTEF1-ARO4*-CYC1t-pTEF1-TKL1-CYC1t
  Species: S. cerevisiae (budding yeast)
  Promoter: pTEF1
  Cloning method: Gibson Cloning
  Sequencing primers: 5′ M13pUC-Fwd; 3′ M13pUC-Rev
Terms and licenses: Academic/Nonprofit Terms; Industry Terms: Not Available to Industry
How to cite: PHBA03 was a gift from Claudia Vickers (Addgene plasmid # 83537 ; http://n2t.net/addgene:83537 ; RRID:Addgene_83537)
