[The description below was written by a language model from this plasmid's Addgene catalogue record and pLannotate feature annotations shown in this document.]
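Description:
PHBA03 is a yeast expression plasmid of about 10.2 kb built on the pRS406 backbone. It is designed for constitutive overexpression of three genes that direct carbon toward para-hydroxybenzoic acid in Saccharomyces cerevisiae. In E. coli it is maintained at high copy through a ColE1/pUC-type origin and selected with ampicillin via the β-lactamase gene; an f1 origin is also present. Selection in yeast relies on the URA3 marker under its own promoter, which complements uracil auxotrophy and can be counterselected with 5-FOA. The feature table shows no yeast replication origin or centromere. This fits the integrating nature of the pRS40x series, where the plasmid is normally inserted into the genome rather than kept as an episome.

The payload, assembled by Gibson cloning into the pBluescript-derived polylinker between the T3 and T7 promoters, consists of three tandem cassettes in the same orientation. Each is driven by its own copy of the strong constitutive TEF1 promoter and closed by a CYC1 terminator. The first encodes E. coli UbiC, chorismate pyruvate-lyase, which converts chorismate to 4-hydroxybenzoate. The second encodes yeast ARO4, the DAHP synthase that catalyses the entry step of the shikimate pathway. The asterisk in the insert name marks a variant allele, though the record does not specify the mutation. The third encodes yeast transketolase TKL1, which can raise the supply of the precursor erythrose-4-phosphate. Together these increase flux into and through the aromatic pathway and draw off chorismate as product. The associated work concerns the yeast pheromone response as a metabolically active stationary phase for bio-production.
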