Features (pLannotate 1.2.2; 28 found; start..end, strand, type, name):
      2..94      +  CDS            lacI (fragment): lac repressor; lacI; The lac repressor binds to the lac operator to inhibit transcription in E. coli. This inhibition can be relieved by adding lactose or isopropyl-β-D-thiogalactopyranoside (IPTG).
    107..128     +  protein_bind   CAP binding site: CAP binding activates transcription in the presence of cAMP. E. coli catabolite activator protein
    143..173     +  promoter       lac promoter: promoter for the E. coli lac operon
    181..197     +  protein_bind   lac operator: The lac repressor binds to the lac operator to inhibit transcription in E. coli. This inhibition can be relieved by adding lactose or isopropyl-β-D-thiogalactopyranoside (IPTG). lac repressor encoded by lacI
    242..260     +  promoter       T3 promoter: promoter for bacteriophage T3 RNA polymerase
    311..558     -  terminator     CYC1 terminator: S. cerevisiae CYC1; transcription terminator for CYC1
    593..2632    -  CDS            TKL1: TKT1_YEAST - Experimental evidence at protein level: Swiss-Prot protein existence level 1. Catalyzes the transfer of a two-carbon ketol group from a ketose donor to an aldose acceptor, via a covalent intermediate with the cofactor thiamine pyrophosphate. From Saccharomyces cerevisiae (strain ATCC 204508 / S288c) (Baker's yeast).
   2645..3044    -  promoter       TEF1 promoter: S. cerevisiae TEF1; promoter for EF-1α
   3099..3346    -  terminator     CYC1 terminator: S. cerevisiae CYC1; transcription terminator for CYC1
   3372..3397    +  misc_feature   MCS (fragment): pBluescript multiple cloning site
   3399..4508    -  CDS            ARO4: AROG_YEAST - Experimental evidence at protein level: Swiss-Prot protein existence level 1. Stereospecific condensation of phosphoenolpyruvate (PEP) and D-erythrose-4-phosphate (E4P) giving rise to 3-deoxy-D-arabino- heptulosonate-7-phosphate (DAHP). From Saccharomyces cerevisiae (strain ATCC 204508 / S288c) (Baker's yeast).
   4521..4916    -  promoter       TEF1 promoter: S. cerevisiae TEF1; promoter for EF-1α
   4988..5235    -  terminator     CYC1 terminator: S. cerevisiae CYC1; transcription terminator for CYC1
   5261..5284    +  misc_feature   MCS (fragment): pBluescript multiple cloning site
   5288..5782    -  CDS            ubiC: UBIC_ECOLI - Experimental evidence at protein level: Swiss-Prot protein existence level 1. Removes the pyruvyl group from chorismate, with concomitant aromatization of the ring, to provide 4-hydroxybenzoate (4HB) for the ubiquinone pathway. From Escherichia coli (strain K12).
   5795..6194    -  promoter       TEF1 promoter: S. cerevisiae TEF1; promoter for EF-1α
   6209..6235    +  misc_feature   MCS (fragment): pBluescript multiple cloning site
   6244..6262    -  promoter       T7 promoter: promoter for bacteriophage T7 RNA polymerase
   6270..6425    +  CDS            lacZα (fragment): LacZα fragment of β-galactosidase; lacZ fragment
   6429..6857    +  rep_origin     f1 ori (sequence partly withheld): f1 bacteriophage origin of replication; arrow indicates direction of (+) strand synthesis
   6885..6936    -  misc_feature   bom (fragment): basis of mobility region from pBR322
   7015..7818    -  CDS            URA3: orotidine-5'-phosphate decarboxylase, required for uracil biosynthesis; S. cerevisiae URA3; yeast auxotrophic marker, counterselectable with 5-fluoroorotic acid (5-FOA)
   7819..8034    -  promoter       URA3 promoter: S. cerevisiae URA3
   8042..8091    -  misc_feature   bom (fragment): basis of mobility region from pBR322
   8193..8228    -  CDS            rop (fragment): Rop protein, which maintains plasmids at low copy number; rop
   8323..8427    +  promoter       AmpR promoter: bla
   8428..9288    +  CDS            AmpR: β-lactamase; bla; confers resistance to ampicillin, carbenicillin, and related antibiotics
   9459..10047   +  rep_origin     ori: high-copy-number ColE1/pMB1/pBR322/pUC origin of replication
>Addgene plasmid #83537 | PHBA03 | addgene full sequence | sequence record 166276 | Addgene next-generation full plasmid sequencing result
AGCGCCCAATACGCAAACCGCCTCTCCCCGCGCGTTGGCCGATTCATTAATGCAGCTGGCACGACAGGTT
TCCCGACTGGAAAGCGGGCAGTGAGCGCAACGCAATTAATGTGAGTTAGCTCACTCATTAGGCACCCCAG
GCTTTACACTTTATGCTTCCGGCTCGTATGTTGTGTGGAATTGTGAGCGGATAACAATTTCACACAGGAA
ACAGCTATGACCATGATTACGCCAAGCGCGCAATTAACCCTCACTAAAGGGAACAAAAGCTGGAGCTCCA
CCGACGATGAGAGTGTAAACTGCGAAGCTTGCAAATTAAAGCCTTCGAGCGTCCCAAAACCTTCTCAAGC
AAGGTTTTCAGTATAATGTTACATGCGTACACGCGTTTGTACAGAAAAAAAAGAAAAATTTGAAATATAA
ATAACGTTCTTAATACTAACATAACTATAAAAAAATAAATAGGGACCTAGACTTCAGGTTGTCTAACTCC
TTCCTTTTCGGTTAGAGCGGATGTGGGGGGAGGGCGTGAATGTAAGCGTGACATAACTAATTACATGATA
TCGACAAAGGAAAAGGGGCCTGTTCTAGATTAGAAAGCTTTTTTCAAAGGAGAAATTAGCTTGTCACCCT
TATAGAATGCAATGGTCTTTTGAGCTCTTTCAGCAACACCTTCTGGGGTGAAACCGAAGAACTTGAAGAC
TTCTGGTGCCTTACCGGAGGCACCAAATCTGTCAATACCGAAGGATTGATGAGCGTATTTGCCCCAACAT
GTGGTAGCCAAAACTTCAACAGACATGATTGGAACGTTGTCTGGTAAGACTGATAGTCTGTATTCTAGGG
GTTGTTTGTCAAAAGTGAAGAAATCTGGTAGAGAAACAACACGAGCCTTGATGTTCTTTGCGGCCAAAGT
CTTAGCAGCTTCAACACTCAAAGACACTTCGGAACCAGTAGCCACTAAAATAATATCTGGGTTAGCAACA
TCTTGTAGTACGTAACCACCCTTAGAAGCGCTTTCAATAGAGCTACCTTCCAATTGTGGCAAGTTTTGTC
TGGACAAAGCAATGATACTTGGAGTATGCTTGGATTCTAAAGAGTTCTTGTAGGCGGCAGAAACTTCGTT
ACCATCAGCTGGTCTCCAAACTTGAATGTTTGGTAGGGATCTGAAGTGTGCTAAAGTTTCAATAGGTTGA
TGTGTTGGACCATCTTCACCGACACCGATAGAGTCATGTGTAGCAACCCAAATAACTGGGTGGCCAGACA
AAGCGGACAATCTAACGGCACCAGCAGCATAAGAAACGAAGTTCAAGAAAGTACCACCGTATGGTTTGTA
GTTGGCACCGAAAGCTGAAATACCGTTCATTATGGCACCCATAGCGTGTTCTCTAATACCGTACCTAATG
TATCTACCAGAGTAGTTACCTGAACCGGAAGAAGGAGGTTGGAAGTCAAGGGCTTCCTTCCATCTGGTCA
AGTTAGAAGGTGTTAAATCGGCAGAACCACCAATCAACTCTGGCAATTGATTGTAAACATCCTCAAGAAC
AGTTTCTGATAATTTTCTAGTGGCCACGGCAGAGTCCTTGGCGGTGTAAGTTGGCAACTTAGATTCCCAA
TTTGCGGGTAGTTGGCCGCTCAATCTTCTAGCCAATTCAGCACCTAATTCTGGGAATTTCTTTTGGTATT
CGCTGAACAACTTGTTCCACTTGTTGTTGGCTTCGACACCTGGCTTTAAAATTGTCTTTTGGTAGTGGTC
GTAAACTTCTTGTGGAACAACAAAGGACTTGTCTGGGTTGAAACCGAATTTGCTCTTTAGTTGTTTAACA
TCATCTGCTTTCAATGGGGCACCGTGCACAGAGTGAGAGCCGGCATGCAAGGAACCGTAACCAATGGTTG
TGGTCATTTTGATCAAAGTTGGTTTGTCCTTGGATAACTTAGCTTGAGCAATAGCCTTGGCAATACCGGC
TAGATCTTCGTTACCATTTTCTACGTACAAAACTTCCCAACCGTAGGCTTCGTATCTCTTAGCAACATCT
TCATCGAATGAGATACTGGTAGCACCATCGATAGTGATCTTGTTGTCATCGTAGATGGCAATCAAGTTAC
CCAATTTCAAATGACCAGCCAAGGAGGAAGCTTCTGAAGAAATACCTTCTTGCAAACAACCGTCACCCAA
GAAAACATAGGTGTAGTTGTCAGACAAGGTAAAGCCCGGCTTGTTGTAAGTGGCAGCCAGGTTAGCTTGA
GCCATGGCCATACCAACAGCGTTGGAGATACCTTGACCTAATGGACCGGTAGTAACTTCAACACCTGGCA
ACTCAAATTCAGGATGACCTGGTGTTCTGGAACCCAACTGTCTGAACTGTTTCAAGTCTTCAATAGACAG
ATCGTAACCAGTCAAATGTAGCATAGAATACAACAAAGCGACCGCGTGACCGTTAGACAAGACAAATCTA
TCTCTGTTGATCCAGTCTGGGTTGGTTGGGTTCATGCGCATTTGACTCCATAGAACGTGTGCAGCTGGTG
CCATACCCAATGGAGCACCTGGGTGACCTGAGTTGGCCTTGGATACGGTGTCCACAGCCAAAATTCTTAT
GGTGGAGACGGCTAGCTTATCAATGTCAGTGAATTGAGTCATTTGTAATTAAAACTTAGATTAGATTGCT
ATGCTTTCTTTCTAATGAGCAAGAAGTAAAAAAAGTTGTAATAGAACAAGAAAAATGAAACTGAAACTTG
AGAAATTGAAGACCGTTTATTAACTTAAATATCAATGGGAGGTCATCGAAAGAGAAAAAAATCAAAAAAA
AAAATTTTCAAGAAAAAGAAACGTGATAAAAATTTTTATTGCCTTTTTCGACGAAGAAAAAGAAACGAGG
CGGTCTCTTTTTTCTTTTCCAAACCTTTAGTACGGGTAATTAACGACACCCTAGAGGAAGAAAGAGGGGA
AATTTAGTATGCTGTGCTTGGGTGTTTTGAAGTGGTACGGCGATGCGCGGAGTCCGAGAAAATCTGGAAG
AGTAAAAAAGGAGTAGAAACATTTTGAAGCTATGGTGTGTGCCTCGAGCGGTGGCGGCCGCACGATGAGA
GTGTAAACTGCGAAGCTTGCAAATTAAAGCCTTCGAGCGTCCCAAAACCTTCTCAAGCAAGGTTTTCAGT
ATAATGTTACATGCGTACACGCGTTTGTACAGAAAAAAAAGAAAAATTTGAAATATAAATAACGTTCTTA
ATACTAACATAACTATAAAAAAATAAATAGGGACCTAGACTTCAGGTTGTCTAACTCCTTCCTTTTCGGT
TAGAGCGGATGTGGGGGGAGGGCGTGAATGTAAGCGTGACATAACTAATTACATGATATCGACAAAGGAA
AAGGGGCCTGTTCTAGAACTAGTGGATCCCCCGGGCTATTTCTTGTTAACTTCTCTTCTTTGTCTGACAG
CAGCAGCCAATTTCCTCAAGACGTCTTCAGTAGTTTCCCAACCTATACAAGCATCAGTGATGGAAACACC
ATATTTCAAGCCGGCTTTACCTTCGGCTGGGATGCCTTGGTTACCTTCGTTGATGTTTGATTCAATCATG
ACACCGGTAATGGCGTTTTCACCGTTAGCGATTTGCTCACAAACAACGTCATTGACCTTTGGTTGGTTTC
TGAAATCCTTATTGGAGTTACCGTGAGAGTAGTCAATCATTAGACCGTTGGAACCGGCAGGCAATTGAGC
CTTAGCTTCTGCAACGGACTTAGCGTCGTAGTTGGTACCCTTTTTACCACCTCTTAGAATAACGAAGCAG
TGTTCGTTACCCTTAGTAGTGGTGATAGCAGCAACACCATGCTTAGTAACACCCATGAAATGGTGAGAAT
GAGCAGCGGCTTGACAAGCATCCACAGCAACATTTAAGGTACCATCGGTACCGTTCTTGAAACCAACTGG
GAAAGACAAACCGGAGGCCAATTCTCTGTGCAGTTGAGATTCGGTGGTTCTGGCACCAATGGCACCGAAG
GAGACCAAATCAGCCAAGTATTTAGGAGAAATGGTATCAAGCATTTCAGAACCAATTGGCAAACCGATAT
TTGTCAAGTTGACAAACAATTGTCTAGCGGATTGCAAACCCTTGTTGATGTTGAAAGTGTTGTTAACATC
AGGGTCATTAATTAGACCTTTCCAGCCGACGGTTGTTCTTGGCTTCTCCAAGTATGCTCTCATAATGATG
GATAAATCACCTTTTAATTCATCTGACAATTTCTTTAATCTCAAAGCGTATTCTTGAGCGGCTTCTAGAT
CATGGATGGAACAAGGACCGACAATGACAAGAACTCTGTCGTCTTTACCGGTAATAATATCTATAGCTTC
TCTTCTACCTCTCTTGGCAGTTTCCAAAGAAGTTGGTGTGGCTGGGATTTGCACTTGAAGGAGAGCTGGA
GAAGCTAATGGGTCGTAACCTAAAATTCTGACATCTTCTTCAGCACCTTGATTTACCTTTGGCATGCCGT
TGGCAGCGAACATTGGAGATTCACTCATTTGTAATTAAAACTTAGATTAGATTGCTATGCTTTCTTTCTA
ATGAGCAAGAAGTAAAAAAAGTTGTAATAGAACAAGAAAAATGAAACTGAAACTTGAGAAATTGAAGACC
GTTTATTAACTTAAATATCAATGGGAGGTCATCGAAAGAGAAAAAAATCAAAAAAAAAAATTTTCAAGAA
AAAGAAACGTGATAAAAATTTTTATTGCCTTTTTCGACGAAGAAAAAGAAACGAGGCGGTCTCTTTTTTC
TTTTCCAAACCTTTAGTACGGGTAATTAACGACACCCTAGAGGAAGAAAGAGGGGAAATTTAGTATGCTG
TGCTTGGGTGTTTTGAAGTGGTACGGCGATGCGCGGAGTCCGAGAAAATCTGGAAGAGTAAAAAAGGAGT
AGAAACATTTTGAAGCACGATGAGAGTGTAAACTGCTATGGTGTGTGCCTCGAGGAATTCACGATGAGAG
TGTAAACTGCGAAGCTTGCAAATTAAAGCCTTCGAGCGTCCCAAAACCTTCTCAAGCAAGGTTTTCAGTA
TAATGTTACATGCGTACACGCGTTTGTACAGAAAAAAAAGAAAAATTTGAAATATAAATAACGTTCTTAA
TACTAACATAACTATAAAAAAATAAATAGGGACCTAGACTTCAGGTTGTCTAACTCCTTCCTTTTCGGTT
AGAGCGGATGTGGGGGGAGGGCGTGAATGTAAGCGTGACATAACTAATTACATGATATCGACAAAGGAAA
AGGGGCCTGTTCTAGAACTAGTGGATCCCCCGGGTCAGTATAATGGGGAAGCTGGCAAGAATAATTCGGT
CAACAACAAAGGTTTACCAGACAATCTCAATCTTGATCTTCTACCCCACAAACCAGCATCTCTACCAATT
TCAATGAAGTCTCTGGTCAAGGTAGAAGAAGTGAACAAGTATCTACCCAATGGAGTTTTACCCAATTTTT
GCAATGCCAATTCTGGACCAGACAAAGTAGAAACTGGAACAACAGTTCTACCAGCCAACCAAGGTTCACC
ATCAGCGCACAACAAAATTTCTCTCAACCAGTATCTAGATTCTTTTGGCAACAAAGGCAATTCTTCTGGG
ATTTCGTTTTGTTCGACGAAACCTTCTCTAATCATGGTAACGGAAACGGTCTTACCTTGTTGTTCGAATC
TCTTAGTCATGGAATCTTCCAACAACAACCAGTCCAATAATTGTGGATCCAATGCTGGAATTTCTTTGCA
GTATCTCAAAGCTCTCAATTGTGTCAAAGCTGGATGGGACATTTGTAATTAAAACTTAGATTAGATTGCT
ATGCTTTCTTTCTAATGAGCAAGAAGTAAAAAAAGTTGTAATAGAACAAGAAAAATGAAACTGAAACTTG
AGAAATTGAAGACCGTTTATTAACTTAAATATCAATGGGAGGTCATCGAAAGAGAAAAAAATCAAAAAAA
AAAATTTTCAAGAAAAAGAAACGTGATAAAAATTTTTATTGCCTTTTTCGACGAAGAAAAAGAAACGAGG
CGGTCTCTTTTTTCTTTTCCAAACCTTTAGTACGGGTAATTAACGACACCCTAGAGGAAGAAAGAGGGGA
AATTTAGTATGCTGTGCTTGGGTGTTTTGAAGTGGTACGGCGATGCGCGGAGTCCGAGAAAATCTGGAAG
AGTAAAAAAGGAGTAGAAACATTTTGAAGCTATGGTGTGTGCCTCGAGGTCGACCTCGAGGGGGGGCCCG
GTACCCAATTCGCCCTATAGTGAGTCGTATTACGCGCGCTCACTGGCCGTCGTTTTACAACGTCGTGACT
GGGAAAACCCTGGCGTTACCCAACTTAATCGCCTTGCAGCACATCCCCCTTTCGCCAGCTGGCGTAATAG
CGAAGAGGCCCGCACCGATCGCCCTTCCCAACAGTTGCGCAGCCTGAATGGCGAATGG
[124 nt withheld, positions 6429-6552]
C
[91 nt withheld, positions 6554-6644]
A
[49 nt withheld, positions 6646-6694]
CCTTTGACGTTGGAGTCCACGTTCTTT
[37 nt withheld, positions 6722-6758]
ACCCTATCTCGGTCTATTCTTTTGATTTATAAGGGATTTTGCCGATTTCGGCCTATTGGTTAAAAAATGA
GCTGATTTAACAAAAATTTAACGCGAATTTTAACAAAATATTAACGCTTACAATTTCCTGATGCGGTATT
TTCTCCTTACGCATCTGTGCGGTATTTCACACCGCATAGGGTAATAACTGATATAATTAAATTGAAGCTC
TAATTTGTGAGTTTAGTATACATGCATTTACTTATAATACAGTTTTTTAGTTTTGCTGGCCGCATCTTCT
CAAATATGCTTCCCAGCCTGCTTTTCTGTAACGTTCACCCTCTACCTTAGCATCCCTTCCCTTTGCAAAT
AGTCCTCTTCCAACAATAATAATGTCAGATCCTGTAGAGACCACATCATCCACGGTTCTATACTGTTGAC
CCAATGCGTCTCCCTTGTCATCTAAACCCACACCGGGTGTCATAATCAACCAATCGTAACCTTCATCTCT
TCCACCCATGTCTCTTTGAGCAATAAAGCCGATAACAAAATCTTTGTCGCTCTTCGCAATGTCAACAGTA
CCCTTAGTATATTCTCCAGTAGATAGGGAGCCCTTGCATGACAATTCTGCTAACATCAAAAGGCCTCTAG
GTTCCTTTGTTACTTCTTCTGCCGCCTGCTTCAAACCGCTAACAATACCTGGGCCCACCACACCGTGTGC
ATTCGTAATGTCTGCCCATTCTGCTATTCTGTATACACCCGCAGAGTACTGCAATTTGACTGTATTACCA
ATGTCAGCAAATTTTCTGTCTTCGAAGAGTAAAAAATTGTACTTGGCGGATAATGCCTTTAGCGGCTTAA
CTGTGCCCTCCATGGAAAAATCAGTCAAGATATCCACATGTGTTTTTAGTAAACAAATTTTGGGACCTAA
TGCTTCAACTAACTCCAGTAATTCCTTGGTGGTACGAACATCCAATGAAGCACACAAGTTTGTTTGCTTT
TCGTGCATGATATTAAATAGCTTGGCAGCAACAGGACTAGGATGAGTAGCAGCACGTTCCTTATATGTAG
CTTTCGACATGATTTATCTTCGTTTCCTGCAGGTTTTTGTTCTGTGCAGTTGGGTTAAGAATACTGGGCA
ATTTCATGTTTCTTCAACACTACATATGCGTATATATACCAATCTAAGTCTGTGCTCCTTCCTTCGTTCT
TCCTTCTGTTCGGAGATTACCGAATCAAAAAAATTTCAAGGAAACCGAAATCAAAAAAAAGAATAAAAAA
AAAATGATGAATTGAAAAGGTGGTATGGTGCACTCTCAGTACAATCTGCTCTGATGCCGCATAGTTAAGC
CAGCCCCGACACCCGCCAACACCCGCTGACGCGCCCTGACGGGCTTGTCTGCTCCCGGCATCCGCTTACA
GACAAGCTGTGACCGTCTCCGGGAGCTGCATGTGTCAGAGGTTTTCACCGTCATCACCGAAACGCGCGAG
ACGAAAGGGCCTCGTGATACGCCTATTTTTATAGGTTAATGTCATGATAATAATGGTTTCTTAGACGTCA
GGTGGCACTTTTCGGGGAAATGTGCGCGGAACCCCTATTTGTTTATTTTTCTAAATACATTCAAATATGT
ATCCGCTCATGAGACAATAACCCTGATAAATGCTTCAATAATATTGAAAAAGGAAGAGTATGAGTATTCA
ACATTTCCGTGTCGCCCTTATTCCCTTTTTTGCGGCATTTTGCCTTCCTGTTTTTGCTCACCCAGAAACG
CTGGTGAAAGTAAAAGATGCTGAAGATCAGTTGGGTGCACGAGTGGGTTACATCGAACTGGATCTCAACA
GCGGTAAGATCCTTGAGAGTTTTCGCCCCGAAGAACGTTTTCCAATGATGAGCACTTTTAAAGTTCTGCT
ATGTGGCGCGGTATTATCCCGTATTGACGCCGGGCAAGAGCAACTCGGTCGCCGCATACACTATTCTCAG
AATGACTTGGTTGAGTACTCACCAGTCACAGAAAAGCATCTTACGGATGGCATGACAGTAAGAGAATTAT
GCAGTGCTGCCATAACCATGAGTGATAACACTGCGGCCAACTTACTTCTGACAACGATCGGAGGACCGAA
GGAGCTAACCGCTTTTTTGCACAACATGGGGGATCATGTAACTCGCCTTGATCGTTGGGAACCGGAGCTG
AATGAAGCCATACCAAACGACGAGCGTGACACCACGATGCCTGTAGCAATGGCAACAACGTTGCGCAAAC
TATTAACTGGCGAACTACTTACTCTAGCTTCCCGGCAACAATTAATAGACTGGATGGAGGCGGATAAAGT
TGCAGGACCACTTCTGCGCTCGGCCCTTCCGGCTGGCTGGTTTATTGCTGATAAATCTGGAGCCGGTGAG
CGTGGGTCTCGCGGTATCATTGCAGCACTGGGGCCAGATGGTAAGCCCTCCCGTATCGTAGTTATCTACA
CGACGGGGAGTCAGGCAACTATGGATGAACGAAATAGACAGATCGCTGAGATAGGTGCCTCACTGATTAA
GCATTGGTAACTGTCAGACCAAGTTTACTCATATATACTTTAGATTGATTTAAAACTTCATTTTTAATTT
AAAAGGATCTAGGTGAAGATCCTTTTTGATAATCTCATGACCAAAATCCCTTAACGTGAGTTTTCGTTCC
ACTGAGCGTCAGACCCCGTAGAAAAGATCAAAGGATCTTCTTGAGATCCTTTTTTTCTGCGCGTAATCTG
CTGCTTGCAAACAAAAAAACCACCGCTACCAGCGGTGGTTTGTTTGCCGGATCAAGAGCTACCAACTCTT
TTTCCGAAGGTAACTGGCTTCAGCAGAGCGCAGATACCAAATACTGTTCTTCTAGTGTAGCCGTAGTTAG
GCCACCACTTCAAGAACTCTGTAGCACCGCCTACATACCTCGCTCTGCTAATCCTGTTACCAGTGGCTGC
TGCCAGTGGCGATAAGTCGTGTCTTACCGGGTTGGACTCAAGACGATAGTTACCGGATAAGGCGCAGCGG
TCGGGCTGAACGGGGGGTTCGTGCACACAGCCCAGCTTGGAGCGAACGACCTACACCGAACTGAGATACC
TACAGCGTGAGCTATGAGAAAGCGCCACGCTTCCCGAAGGGAGAAAGGCGGACAGGTATCCGGTAAGCGG
CAGGGTCGGAACAGGAGAGCGCACGAGGGAGCTTCCAGGGGGAAACGCCTGGTATCTTTATAGTCCTGTC
GGGTTTCGCCACCTCTGACTTGAGCGTCGATTTTTGTGATGCTCGTCAGGGGGGCGGAGCCTATGGAAAA
ACGCCAGCAACGCGGCCTTTTTACGGTTCCTGGCCTTTTGCTGGCCTTTTGCTCACATGTTCTTTCCTGC
GTTATCCCCTGATTCTGTGGATAACCGTATTACCGCCTTTGAGTGAGCTGATACCGCTCGCCGCAGCCGA
ACGACCGAGCGCAGCGAGTCAGTGAGCGAGGAAGCGGAAG
