>Addgene plasmid #83537 | PHBA03 | addgene partial sequence | sequence record 161686 | M13-F20 5'-TGTAAAACGACGGCCAGT-3'
AGGGCGAATTGGGTACCGGGCCCCCCCTCGAGGTCGACCTCGAGGCACACACCATAGCTTCAAAATGTTT
CTACTCCTTTTTTACTCTTCCAGATTTTCTCGGACTCCGCGCATCGCCGTACCACTTCAAAACACCCAAG
CACAGCATACTAAATTTCCCCTCTTTCTTCCTCTAGGGTGTCGTTAATTACCCGTACTAAAGGTTTGGAA
AAGAAAAAAGAGACCGCCTCGTTTCTTTTTCTTCGTCGAAAAAGGCAATAAAAATTTTTATCACGTTTCT
TTTTCTTGAAAATTTTTTTTTTTGATTTTTTTCTCTTTCGATGACCTCCCATTGATATTTAAGTTAATAA
ACGGTCTTCAATTTCTCAAGTTTCAGTTTCATTTTTCTTGTTCTATTACAACTTTTTTTACTTCTTGCTC
ATTAGAAAGAAAGCATAGCAATCTAATCTAAGTTTTAATTACAAATGTCCCATCCAGCTTTGACACAATT
GAGAGCTTTGAGATACTGCAAAGAAATTCCAGCATTGGATCCACAATTATTGGACTGGTTGTTGTTGGAA
GATTCCATGACTAAGAGATTCGAACAACAAGGTAAGACCGTTTCCGTTACCATGATTAGAGAAGGTTTCG
TCGAACAAAACGAAATCCCAGAAGAATTGCCTTTGTTGCCAAAAGAATCTAGATACTGGTTGAGAGAAAT
TTTGTTGTGCGCTGATGGTGAACCTTGGTTGGCTGGTAGAACTGTTGTTCCAGTTTCTACTTTGTCTGGT
CCAGAATTGGCATTGCAAAAATTGGGTAAAACTCCATTGGGTAGATACTTGTTCACTTCTTCTACCTTGA
CCAGAGACTTCATTGAAATTGGTAGAGATGCTGGTTTGTGGGGTAGAAGATCAAGATTGAGATTGTCTGG
TAAACCTTTGTTGTTGA
