>Addgene plasmid #83537 | PHBA03 | addgene partial sequence | sequence record 161687 | M13-Rev 5'-CAGGAAACAGCTATGACC-3'
CAATTAACCCTCACTAAAGGGAACAAAAGCTGGAGCTCCACCGACGATGAGAGTGTAAACTGCGAAGCTT
GCAAATTAAAGCCTTCGAGCGTCCCAAAACCTTCTCAAGCAAGGTTTTCAGTATAATGTTACATGCGTAC
ACGCGTTTGTACAGAAAAAAAAGAAAAATTTGAAATATAAATAACGTTCTTAATACTAACATAACTATAA
AAAAATAAATAGGGACCTAGACTTCAGGTTGTCTAACTCCTTCCTTTTCGGTTAGAGCGGATGTGGGGGG
AGGGCGTGAATGTAAGCGTGACATAACTAATTACATGATATCGACAAAGGAAAAGGGGCCTGTTCTAGAT
TAGAAAGCTTTTTTCAAAGGAGAAATTAGCTTGTCACCCTTATAGAATGCAATGGTCTTTTGAGCTCTTT
CAGCAACACCTTCTGGGGTGAAACCGAAGAACTTGAAGACTTCTGGTGCCTTACCGGAGGCACCAAATCT
GTCAATACCGAAGGATTGATGAGCGTATTTGCCCCAACATGTGGTAGCCAAAACTTCAACAGACATGATT
GGAACGTTGTCTGGTAAGACTGATAGTCTGTATTCTAGGGGTTGTTTGTCAAAAGTGAAGAAATCTGGTA
GAGAAACAACACGAGCCTTGATGTTCTTTGCGGCCAAAGTCTTAGCAGCTTCAACACTCAAAGACACTTC
GGAACCAGTAGCCACTAAAATAATATCTGGGTTAGCAACATCTTGTAGTACGTAACCACCCTTAGAAGCG
CTTTCAATAGAGCTACCTTCCAATTGTGGCAAGTTTTGTCTGGACAAAGCAATGATACTTGGAGTATGCT
TGGATTCTAAAGAGTTCTTGTAGGCGGCAGAAACTTCGTTACCATCAGCTGGTCTCCAAACTTGAATGTT
TGGTAGGGATCTGAAGTGTGCTAAAGTTTCAATAGGTTGATGTGTTGGACCATCTTCACCGACACCGATA
GAGTCATGTGTAGCAACCCAAATAACTGGGTGGCCAGACAAAGCGGACAATCTAACGGCACCAGCAGC
