>Addgene plasmid #83537 | PHBA03 | addgene partial sequence | sequence record 162975 | sARO4-Rev 5'-gcttctgcaacggacttagc-3'
CTTTTTACCACCTCTTAGAATAACGAAGCAGTGTTCGTTACCCTTAGTAGTGGTGATAGCAGCAACACCA
TGCTTAGTAACACCCATGAAATGGTGAGAATGAGCAGCGGCTTGACAAGCATCCACAGCAACATTTAAGG
TACCATCGGTACCGTTCTTGAAACCAACTGGGAAAGACAAACCGGAGGCCAATTCTCTGTGCAGTTGAGA
TTCGGTGGTTCTGGCACCAATGGCACCGAAGGAGACCAAATCAGCCAAGTATTTAGGAGAAATGGTATCA
AGCATTTCAGAACCAATTGGCAAACCGATATTTGTCAAGTTGACAAACAATTGTCTAGCGGATTGCAAAC
CCTTGTTGATGTTGAAAGTGTTGTTAACATCAGGGTCATTAATTAGACCTTTCCAGCCGACGGTTGTTCT
TGGCTTCTCCAAGTATGCTCTCATAATGATGGATAAATCACCTTTTAATTCATCTGACAATTTCTTTAAT
CTCAAAGCGTATTCTTGAGCGGCTTCTAGATCATGGATGGAACAAGGACCGACAATGACAAGAACTCTGT
CGTCTTTACCGGTAATAATATCTATAGCTTCTCTTCTACCTCTCTTGGCAGTTTCCAAAGAAGTTGGTGT
GGCTGGGATTTGCACTTGAAGGAGAGCTGGAGAAGCTAATGGGTCGTAACCTAAAATTCTGACATCTTCT
TCAGCACCTTGATTTACCTTTGGCATGCCGTTGGCAGCGAACATTGGAGATTCACTCATTTGTAATTAAA
ACTTAGATTAGATTGCTATGCTTTCTTTCTAATGAGCAAGAAGTAAAAAAAGTTGTAATAGAACAAGAAA
AATGAAACTGAAACTTGAGAAATTGAAGACCGTTTA
